Addgene plasmid #119172: pJKW1270
Purpose: N.benthamiana expression plasmid for PmCYP719A26
Depositing lab: Jing-Ke Weng. Depositing organization: Whitehead Institute for Biomedical Research. Publication: The biosynthetic origin of psychoactive kavalactones in kava. Pluskal T, Torrens-Spence MP, Fallon TR, De Abreu A, Shi CH, Weng JK. Nat Plants. 2019 Jul 22. pii: 10.1038/s41477-019-0474-0. doi: 10.1038/s41477-019-0474-0. PubMed 31332312.
Backbone
  Vector backbone: pEAQ-HT
  Backbone size w/o insert (bp): 10003
  Total vector size (bp): 11491
  Vector type: Plant Expression
Growth in bacteria
  Bacterial resistance: Kanamycin, 50 μg/mL
  Growth temperature: 37°C
  Growth strain: DH5alpha
  Copy number: Unknown
Gene/Insert
  Gene/Insert name: PmCYP719A26 (alt name: PmMTS1)
  Species: Piper methysticum
  Insert size (bp): 1536
  GenBank ID: MK058499
  Promoter: CaMV
  Cloning method: Gibson Cloning
  Sequencing primers: 5′ TGGTTCTATAAGAAATCTAG; 3′ ACACTCTGAGCACAGAAAAC
Terms and licenses: Academic/Nonprofit Terms; Industry Terms: Not Available to Industry
How to cite: pJKW1270 was a gift from Jing-Ke Weng (Addgene plasmid # 119172)
