[The description below was written by a language model from this plasmid's Addgene catalogue record and pLannotate feature annotations shown in this document.]
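Description:
pJKW1270 is a binary plant expression plasmid built on the pEAQ-HT backbone for expressing PmCYP719A26 (also called PmMTS1), a cytochrome P450 family member from kava (Piper methysticum), in Nicotiana benthamiana. The roughly 1.5 kb coding sequence was inserted by Gibson cloning, giving a total size of about 11.5 kb. The feature table does not annotate the insert itself, but there is an unannotated gap between a cowpea mosaic virus (CPMV) RNA-2-derived segment and a NOS terminator where it presumably lies. That cassette is driven by a CaMV 35S promoter. The CPMV-derived sequence upstream of the insert corresponds to the viral leader region that pEAQ vectors use to enhance translation of the transgene.

The T-DNA, delimited by nopaline-type right and left border repeats, carries two further cassettes. One places the tomato bushy stunt virus P19 suppressor of RNA silencing under a second CaMV 35S promoter with a CaMV polyadenylation signal. P19 binds siRNAs and limits post-transcriptional silencing, helping to sustain high transient expression. The other is a NOS promoter–NeoR/KanR (nptII)–NOS terminator unit, which provides plant-side kanamycin selection.

Outside the borders, the backbone has the broad-host-range incP oriV with its trfA replication protein, allowing maintenance in both E. coli and Agrobacterium. It also contains a fragment of a ColE1-type origin and a bacterial KanR (aphA-3) gene for kanamycin selection. This design is consistent with Agrobacterium-mediated delivery into leaves, although the record does not state the delivery route. The associated work concerns the biosynthesis of kavalactones in kava.
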