Features (pLannotate 1.2.2; 27 found; start..end, strand, type, name):
     98..122     -  misc_feature   RB T-DNA repeat: right border repeat from nopaline C58 T-DNA
    137..287     -  rep_origin     f1 ori (fragment) (sequence partly withheld): f1 bacteriophage origin of replication; arrow indicates direction of (+) strand synthesis
    285..440     -  CDS            lacZα (fragment) (sequence partly withheld): LacZα fragment of β-galactosidase; lacZ fragment
    468..783     +  promoter       CaMV 35S promoter (fragment): strong constitutive promoter from cauliflower mosaic virus
    947..1291    +  CDS            POL2_CPMVS (fragment): Experimental evidence at protein level: Swiss-Prot protein existence level 1. [Small capsid protein C-terminus part]: Acts as a suppressor of RNA-mediated gene silencing, also known as post-transcriptional gene silencing (PTGS), a mechanism of plant viral defense that limits the accumulation of viral RNAs. From Cowpea mosaic virus (strain SB) (CPMV).
   3056..3079    +  misc_feature   MCS (fragment): pBluescript multiple cloning site
   3086..3338    +  terminator     NOS terminator: nopaline synthase terminator and poly(A) signal
   3401..3419    +  misc_feature   MCS (fragment): pUC18/19 multiple cloning site
   3470..3815    +  promoter       CaMV 35S promoter: strong constitutive promoter from cauliflower mosaic virus
   3767..3813    +  promoter       minimal CaMV 35S promoter: minimal 35S promoter from cauliflower mosaic virus
   3825..3843    -  misc_feature   MCS (fragment): pUC18/19 multiple cloning site
   3854..4369    +  CDS            P19_TBSVC: Experimental evidence at protein level: Swiss-Prot protein existence level 1. Acts as a suppressor of RNA-mediated gene silencing, also known as post-transcriptional gene silencing (PTGS), a mechanism of plant viral defense that limits the accumulation of viral RNAs. Binds to short interfering RNAs (siRNAs) with high affinity. Acts as a molecular caliper to specifically select siRNAs based on the length of the duplex region of the RNA (By similarity). From Tomato bushy stunt virus (strain Cherry) (TBSV).
   4442..4618    +  polyA_signal   CaMV poly(A) signal: cauliflower mosaic virus polyadenylation signal
   5216..5399    +  promoter       NOS promoter: nopaline synthase promoter NOS promoter
   5420..6214    +  CDS            NeoR/KanR: aminoglycoside phosphotransferase from Tn5; aph(3')-II (or nptII); confers resistance to neomycin, kanamycin, and G418 (Geneticin®)
   6235..6384    +  CDS            ble (fragment): BLE_KLEPN - Experimental evidence at protein level: Swiss-Prot protein existence level 1. Binding protein with a strong affinity to the bleomycin family of antibiotics. Binds to CL990; an antimitotic-antibiotic compound. From Klebsiella pneumoniae.
   6391..6480    +  CDS            ocd (fragment): OCD_AGRFC - Experimental evidence at protein level: Swiss-Prot protein existence level 1. Catalyzes the conversion of L-ornithine into L-proline with release of ammonia. Is involved in the utilization of nopaline, a catabolic pathway that proceeds through L-arginine and L-ornithine to L-proline. Nopaline is a predominant opine in plant cells transformed with Ti plasmid pTiC58. From Agrobacterium fabrum (strain C58 / ATCC 33970) (Agrobacterium tumefaciens (strain C58)).
   6483..6593    +  CDS            ocd (fragment): OCD_AGRFC - Experimental evidence at protein level: Swiss-Prot protein existence level 1. Catalyzes the conversion of L-ornithine into L-proline with release of ammonia. Is involved in the utilization of nopaline, a catabolic pathway that proceeds through L-arginine and L-ornithine to L-proline. Nopaline is a predominant opine in plant cells transformed with Ti plasmid pTiC58. From Agrobacterium fabrum (strain C58 / ATCC 33970) (Agrobacterium tumefaciens (strain C58)).
   6600..6852    +  terminator     NOS terminator: nopaline synthase terminator and poly(A) signal
   6943..6967    -  misc_feature   LB T-DNA repeat: left border repeat from nopaline C58 T-DNA
   7335..7966    -  rep_origin     oriV: incP origin of replication
   8056..9204    -  CDS            trfA: trans-acting replication protein that binds to and activates oriV
   9503..10297   -  CDS            KanR: aminoglycoside phosphotransferase; aphA-3; confers resistance to kanamycin
  10489..10820   +  mobile_element IS1 (fragment): prokaryotic transposable element IS1
  10821..10872   +  misc_feature   bom (fragment): basis of mobility region from pBR322
  11058..11410   -  rep_origin     ori (fragment): high-copy-number ColE1/pMB1/pBR322/pUC origin of replication
  11410..11465   +  mobile_element IS1 (fragment): prokaryotic transposable element IS1
>Addgene plasmid #119172 | pJKW1270 | addgene full sequence | sequence record 231702 | Addgene NGS Result
CCTGTGGTTGGCATGCACATACAAATGGACGAACGGATAAACCTTTTCACGCCCTTTTAAATATCCGATT
ATTCTAATAAACGCTCTTTTCTCTTAGGTTTACCCGCCAATATATCCTGTCAAACACTGATAGTTT
[106 nt withheld, positions 137-242]
G
[44 nt withheld, positions 244-287]
CATTCAGGCTGCGCAACTGTTGGGAAGGGCGATCGGTGCGGGCCTCTTCGCTATTACGCCAGCTGGCGAA
AGGGGGATGTGCTGCAAGGCGATTAAGTTGGGTAACGCCAGGGTTTTCCCAGTCACGACGTTGTAAAACG
ACGGCCAGTGAATTGTTAATTAAGAATTCGAGCTCCACCGCGGAAACCTCCTCGGATTCCATTGCCCAGC
TATCTGTCACTTTATTGAGAAGATAGTGGAAAAGGAAGGTGGCTCCTACAAATGCCATCATTGCGATAAA
GGAAAGGCCATCGTTGAAGATGCCTCTGCCGACAGTGGTCCCAAAGATGGACCCCCACCCACGAGGAGCA
TCGTGGAAAAAGAAGACGTTCCAACCACGTCTTCAAAGCAAGTGGATTGATGTGATATCTCCACTGACGT
AAGGGATGACGCACAATCCCACTATCCTTCGCAAGACCCTTCCTCTATATAAGGAAGTTCATTTCATTTG
GAGAGGTATTAAAATCTTAATAGGTTTTGATAAAAGCGAACGTGGGGAAACCCGAACCAAACCTTCTTCT
AAACTCTCTCTCATCTCTCTTAAAGCAAACTTCTCTCTTGTCTTTCTTGCGTGAGCGATCTTCAACGTTG
TCAGATCGTGCTTCGGCACCAGTACAACGTTTTCTTTCACTGAAGCGAAATCAAAGATCTCTTTGTGGAC
ACGTAGTGCGGCGCCATTAAATAACGTGTACTTGTCCTATTCTTGTCGGTGTGGTCTTGGGAAAAGAAAG
CTTGCTGGAGGCTGCTGTTCAGCCCCATACATTACTTGTTACGATTCTGCTGACTTTCGGCGGGTGCAAT
ATCTCTACTTCTGCTTGACGAGGTATTGTTGCCTGTACTTCTTTCTTCTTCTTCTTGCTGATTGGTTCTA
TAAGAAATCTAGTATTTTCTTTGAAACAGAGTTTTCCCGTGGTTTTCGAACTTGGAGAAAGATTGTTAAG
CTTCTGTATATTCTGCCCAAATTCGCGACCGGTATGGAGCAAGCTCAATGGGTCGACCCAACTCTGCTCC
CTGCATTTGTGGGCATCATCTTCTTCTTCCTTGGCATGTTCTTTGGAAGGAGTTCTTTGGGAGCTGGGAA
GGGTGCAGCGCCTAGAAGCACCAGTTCTACCGAGTGGCCAGACGGCCCTCCAAAGCTGCCCATCATCGGC
AACCTGCACCAGCTCAACAAAGGCGGGGAGCTGGTCCACCACAACCTCGCCAAGCTCGCCCAGTCCTACG
ACCGCGCCATGACCATCTGGGTCGGCAGCTGGGGCCCCATGATCGTCGTCAGCGACGCCGACCTTGCATG
GGAGGTCCTCGTCACCAAGTCGCCGGACTTCGCCGGCCGGGTGCTCTCCAAGCTCTCGCACTTGTTCAAC
GCCAACTACAACACCGTCGTCGCCTACGACGCCGGGCCGCAATGGCAGTCGCTCCGGCGAGGTCTGCAGC
ACGGGCCGCTCGGCCCCGCCCATGTTTCTGCGCAGGCTCGTTTCCACGAAGAAGACATGAAGCTCCTGGT
GAGCGACATGATGAGAGCAGCACAGAAAGGTGGTAGCAATGGAGTGGTTGAACCTCTGGCCTATGTCCGG
CGAGCCACTATCCGATTTCTGTCTCGTCTATGCTTTGGGGAGGCCTTCAACGACGAGGCGTTCGTGGAGG
GGATGGACGAAGCAGTGGAGGAGACCATCGGAGCCACTGGCCATGCACGCATCCTCGACGCCTTCTACTT
CACTCGCCACCTCCCTATCATCCGCCGCAGCTTCATAGATACCGTCAACGCCAAGAAGAAGATCGAGAGC
CTTGTCCGGCCGTTGCTCTCCCGGCCGGCGCCACCGGGGTCTTACCTCCACTTCCTCCTTTCCACCGACG
CGCCGGAGAATATGATCATCTTTCGAATATTCGAAGTCTACTTGCTGGGCGTGGACAGCACCGCCTCCAC
CACCACATGGGCTCTCGCCTTCCTCGTCTCCAACCAACAGGCGCAGGAGAAGCTCCACAATGAGCTCGCC
CAGTACTGCGCCAGCCAGAACAATCAGATCATCAAAGCAGACGACGTCGGAAAGCTGTCGTACCTGCTCG
GGGTAGTGAAGGAGACGATGAGGATGAAGCCGATAGCGCCGCTGGCCGTCCCCCACAAGACGCTCAAGGA
GACGATGCTCGACGGAAAGAGGGTGGCGGCGGGAACGACGGTGGTAGTGAACCTCTATGCCGTCCACTAC
AACCCGAAGCTATGGCCGGAGCCGGAGCAGTTCCGCCCGGAGAGGTTCGTGGTCGGCGCCAGCGGCGGCA
ATGGTGGGGGGTCTTCCGAGTACATGCTGCAGTCGTACCTGCCCTTTGGAGGGGGGATGAGGTCCTGCGC
AGGGATGGAGGTGGGAAAGTTGCAGGTGGCGATGGTCGTGGCCAACCTTGTGATGGCATTTAAATGGTTG
CCGGAGGAGGAGGGGAAGATGCCGGACCTGGCTGAAGACATGACCTTCGTGCTCATGATGAAGAAGCCAT
TGGCTGCCAAAATCGTTCCACGTGCATGACTCGAGGCCTTTAACTCTGGTTTCATTAAATTTTCTTTAGT
TTGAATTTACTGTTATTCGGTGTGCATTTCTATGTTTGGTGAGCGGTTTTCTGTGCTCAGAGTGTGTTTA
TTTTATGTAATTTAATTTCTTTGTGAGCTCCTGTTTAGCAGGTCGTCCCTTCAGCAAGGACACAAAAAGA
TTTTAATTTTATTAAAAAAAAAAAAAAAAAAAAGACCGGGAATTCGATATCAAGCTTATCGACCTGCAGA
TCGTTCAAACATTTGGCAATAAAGTTTCTTAAGATTGAATCCTGTTGCCGGTCTTGCGATGATTATCATA
TAATTTCTGTTGAATTACGTTAAGCATGTAATAATTAACATGTAATGCATGACGTTATTTATGAGATGGG
TTTTTATGATTAGAGTCCCGCAATTATACATTTAATACGCGATAGAAAACAAAATATAGCGCGCAAACTA
GGATAAATTATCGCGCGCGGTGTCATCTATGTTACTAGATCTCTAGAGTCTCAAGCTTGGCGCGCCAGCT
TGGCGTAATCATGGTCATAGCTGTTGCGATTAAGAATTCGAGCTCGGTACCCCCCTACTCCAAAAATGTC
AAAGATACAGTCTCAGAAGACCAAAGGGCTATTGAGACTTTTCAACAAAGGGTAATTTCGGGAAACCTCC
TCGGATTCCATTGCCCAGCTATCTGTCACTTCATCGAAAGGACAGTAGAAAAGGAAGGTGGCTCCTACAA
ATGCCATCATTGCGATAAAGGAAAGGCTATCATTCAAGATGCCTCTGCCGACAGTGGTCCCAAAGATGGA
CCCCCACCCACGAGGAGCATCGTGGAAAAAGAAGACGTTCCAACCACGTCTTCAAAGCAAGTGGATTGAT
GTGACATCTCCACTGACGTAAGGGATGACGCACAATCCCACTATCCTTCGCAAGACCCTTCCTCTATATA
AGGAAGTTCATTTCATTTGGAGAGGACAGCCCAAGCTTCGACTCTAGAGGATCCCCTTAAATCGATATGG
AACGAGCTATACAAGGAAACGACGCTAGGGAACAAGCTAACAGTGAACGTTGGGATGGAGGATCAGGAGG
TACCACTTCTCCCTTCAAACTTCCTGACGAAAGTCCGAGTTGGACTGAGTGGCGGCTACATAACGATGAG
ACGAATTCGAATCAAGATAATCCCCTTGGTTTCAAGGAAAGCTGGGGTTTCGGGAAAGTTGTATTTAAGA
GATATCTCAGATACGACAGGACGGAAGCTTCACTGCACAGAGTCCTTGGATCTTGGACGGGAGATTCGGT
TAACTATGCAGCATCTCGATTTTTCGGTTTCGACCAGATCGGATGTACCTATAGTATTCGGTTTCGAGGA
GTTAGTATCACCGTTTCTGGAGGGTCTCGAACTCTTCAGCATCTCTGTGAGATGGCAATTCGGTCTAAGC
AAGAACTGCTACAGCTTGCCCCAATCGAAGTGGAAAGTAATGTATCAAGAGGATGCCCTGAAGGTACTCA
AACCTTCGAAAAAGAAAGCGAGTAAGTCGAGGGCGAGCTCGAATTCGGTACGCTGAAATCACCAGTCTCT
CTCTACAAATCTATCTCTCTCTATTTTCTCCATAAATAATGTGTGAGTAGTTTCCCGATAAGGGAAATTA
GGGTTCTTATAGGGTTTCGCTCATGTGTTGAGCATATAAGAAACCCTTAGTATGTATTTGTATTTGTAAA
ATACTTCTATCAATAAAATTTCTAATTCCTAAAACCAAAATCCAGTACTAAAATCCAGATCTCCTAAAGT
CCCTATAGATCTTTGTCGTGAATATAAACCAGACACGAGACGACTAAACCTGGAGCCCAGACGCCGTTCG
AAGCTAGAAGTACCGCTTAGGCAGGAGGCCGTTAGGGAAAAGATGCTAAGGCAGGGTTGGTTACGTTGAC
TCCCCCGTAGGTTTGGTTTAAATATGATGAAGTGGACGGAAGGAAGGAGGAAGACAAGGAAGGATAAGGT
TGCAGGCCCTGTGCAAGGTAAGAAGATGGAAATTTGATAGAGGTACGCTACTATACTTATACTATACGCT
AAGGGAATGCTTGTATTTATACCCTATACCCCCTAATAACCCCTTATCAATTTAAGAAATAATCCGCATA
AGCCCCCGCTTAAAAATTGGTATCAGAGCCATGAATAGGTCTATGACCAAAACTCAAGAGGATAAAACCT
CACCAAAATACGAAAGAGTTCTTAACTCTAAAGATAAAAGATGGCGCGTGGCCGGCCATGAGCGGAGAAT
TAAGGGAGTCACGTTATGACCCCCGCCGATGACGCGGGACAAGCCGTTTTACGTTTGGAACTGACAGAAC
CGCAACGTTGAAGGAGCCACTCAGCCGCGGGTTTCTGGAGTTTAATGAGCTAAGCACATACGTCAGAAAC
CATTATTGCGCGTTCAAAAGTCGCCTAAGGTCACTATCAGCTAGCAAATATTTCTTGTCAAAAATGCTCC
ACTGACGTTCCATAAATTCCCCTCGGTATCCAATTAGAGTCTCATATTCACTCTCAATCCAAATAATCTG
CACCGGATCTGGATCGTTTCGCATGATTGAACAAGATGGATTGCACGCAGGTTCTCCGGCCGCTTGGGTG
GAGAGGCTATTCGGCTATGACTGGGCACAACAGACAATCGGCTGCTCTGATGCCGCCGTGTTCCGGCTGT
CAGCGCAGGGGCGCCCGGTTCTTTTTGTCAAGACCGACCTGTCCGGTGCCCTGAATGAACTGCAGGACGA
GGCAGCGCGGCTATCGTGGCTGGCCACGACGGGCGTTCCTTGCGCAGCTGTGCTCGACGTTGTCACTGAA
GCGGGAAGGGACTGGCTGCTATTGGGCGAAGTGCCGGGGCAGGATCTCCTGTCATCTCACCTTGCTCCTG
CCGAGAAAGTATCCATCATGGCTGATGCAATGCGGCGGCTGCATACGCTTGATCCGGCTACCTGCCCATT
CGACCACCAAGCGAAACATCGCATCGAGCGAGCACGTACTCGGATGGAAGCCGGTCTTGTCGATCAGGAT
GATCTGGACGAAGAGCATCAGGGGCTCGCGCCAGCCGAACTGTTCGCCAGGCTCAAGGCGCGCATGCCCG
ACGGCGATGATCTCGTCGTGACCCATGGCGATGCCTGCTTGCCGAATATCATGGTGGAAAATGGCCGCTT
TTCTGGATTCATCGACTGTGGCCGGCTGGGTGTGGCGGACCGCTATCAGGACATAGCGTTGGCTACCCGT
GATATTGCTGAAGAGCTTGGCGGCGAATGGGCTGACCGCTTCCTCGTGCTTTACGGTATCGCCGCTCCCG
ATTCGCAGCGCATCGCCTTCTATCGCCTTCTTGACGAGTTCTTCTGAGCGGGACTCTGGGGTTCGAAATG
ACCGACCAAGCGACGCCCAACCTGCCATCACGAGATTTCGATTCCACCGCCGCCTTCTATGAAAGGTTGG
GCTTCGGAATCGTTTTCCGGGACGCCGGCTGGATGATCCTCCAGCGCGGGGATCTCATGCTGGAGTTCTT
CGCCCACGGGATCTCTGCGGAACAGGCGGTCGAAGGTGCCGATATCATTACGACAGCAACGGCCGACAAG
CACAACGCCACGATCCTGAGCGACAATATGATCGCGGCGTCCACATCAACGGCGTCGGCGGCGACTGCCC
AGGCAAGACCGAGATGCACCGCGATATCTTGCTGCGTTCGGATATTTTCGTGGAGTTCCCGCCACAGACC
CGGATGATCCCCGATCGTTCAAACATTTGGCAATAAAGTTTCTTAAGATTGAATCCTGTTGCCGGTCTTG
CGATGATTATCATATAATTTCTGTTGAATTACGTTAAGCATGTAATAATTAACATGTAATGCATGACGTT
ATTTATGAGATGGGTTTTTATGATTAGAGTCCCGCAATTATACATTTAATACGCGATAGAAAACAAAATA
TAGCGCGCAAACTAGGATAAATTATCGCGCGCGGTGTCATCTATGTTACTAGATCGGGGGCCGGCCCTCA
CTGGTGAAAAGAAAAACCACCCCAGTACATTAAAAACGTCCGCAATGTGTTATTAAGTTGTCTAAGCGTC
AATTTGTTTACACCACAATATATCCTGCCACCAGCCAGCCAACAGCTCCCCGACCGGCAGCTCGGCACAA
AATCACCACTCGATACAGGCAGCCCATCAGTCCGGGACGGCGTCAGCGGGAGAGCCGTTGTAAGGCGGCA
GACTTTGCTCATGTTACCGATGCTATTCGGAAGAACGGCAACTAAGCTGCCGGGTTTGAAACACGGATGA
TCTCGCGGAGGGTAGCATGTTGATTGTAACGATGACAGAGCGTTGCTGCCTGTGATCAAATATCATCTCC
CTCGCAGAGATCCGAATTATCAGCCTTCTTATTCATTTCTCGCTTAACCGTGACAGAGTAGACAGGCTGT
CTCGCGGCCGAGGGGCGCAGCCCCTGGGGGGATGGGAGGCCCGCGTTAGCGGGCCGGGAGGGTTCGAGAA
GGGGGGGCACCCCCCTTCGGCGTGCGCGGTCACGCGCACAGGGCGCAGCCCTGGTTAAAAACAAGGTTTA
TAAATATTGGTTTAAAAGCAGGTTAAAAGACAGGTTAGCGGTGGCCGAAAAACGGGCGGAAACCCTTGCA
AATGCTGGATTTTCTGCCTGTGGACAGCCCCTCAAATGTCAATAGGTGCGCCCCTCATCTGTCAGCACTC
TGCCCCTCAAGTGTCAAGGATCGCGCCCCTCATCTGTCAGTAGTCGCGCCCCTCAAGTGTCAATACCGCA
GGGCACTTATCCCCAGGCTTGTCCACATCATCTGTGGGAAACTCGCGTAAAATCAGGCGTTTTCGCCGAT
TTGCGAGGCTGGCCAGCTCCACGTCGCCGGCCGAAATCGAGCCTGCCCCTCATCTGTCAACGCCGCGCCG
GGTGAGTCGGCCCCTCAAGTGTCAACGTCCGCCCCTCATCTGTCAGTGAGGGCCAAGTTTTCCGCGAGGT
ATCCACAACGCCGGCGGCCGCGGTGTCTCGCACACGGCTTCGACGGCGTTTCTGGCGCGTTTGCAGGGCC
ATAGACGGCCGCCAGCCCAGCGGCGAGGGCAACCAGCCCGGTGAGCGTCGGAAAGGCGCTCGGTCTTGCC
TTGCTCGTCGGTGATGTACACTAGTCGCTGGCTGCTGAACCCCCAGCCGGAACTGACCCCACAAGGCCCT
AGCGTTTGCAATGCACCAGGTCATCATTGACCCAGGCGTGTTCCACCAGGCCGCTGCCTCGCAACTCTTC
GCAGGCTTCGCCGACCTGCTCGCGCCACTTCTTCACGCGGGTGGAATCCGATCCGCACATGAGGCGGAAG
GTTTCCAGCTTGAGCGGGTACGGCTCCCGGTGCGAGCTGAAATAGTCGAACATCCGTCGGGCCGTCGGCG
ACAGCTTGCGGTACTTCTCCCATATGAATTTCGTGTAGTGGTCGCCAGCAAACAGCACGACGATTTCCTC
GTCGATCAGGACCTGGCAACGGGACGTTTTCTTGCCACGGTCCAGGACGCGGAAGCGGTGCAGCAGCGAC
ACCGATTCCAGGTGCCCAACGCGGTCGGACGTGAAGCCCATCGCCGTCGCCTGTAGGCGCGACAGGCATT
CCTCGGCCTTCGTGTAATACCGGCCATTGATCGACCAGCCCAGGTCCTGGCAAAGCTCGTAGAACGTGAA
GGTGATCGGCTCGCCGATAGGGGTGCGCTTCGCGTACTCCAACACCTGCTGCCACACCAGTTCGTCATCG
TCGGCCCGCAGCTCGACGCCGGTGTAGGTGATCTTCACGTCCTTGTTGACGTGGAAAATGACCTTGTTTT
GCAGCGCCTCGCGCGGGATTTTCTTGTTGCGCGTGGTGAACAGGGCAGAGCGGGCCGTGTCGTTTGGCAT
CGCTCGCATCGTGTCCGGCCACGGCGCAATATCGAACAAGGAAAGCTGCATTTCCTTGATCTGCTGCTTC
GTGTGTTTCAGCAACGCGGCCTGCTTGGCCTCGCTGACCTGTTTTGCCAGGTCCTCGCCGGCGGTTTTTC
GCTTCTTGGTCGTCATAGTTCCTCGCGTGTCGATGGTCATCGACTTCGCCAAACCTGCCGCCTCCTGTTC
GAGACGACGCGAACGCTCCACGGCGGCCGATGGCGCGGGCAGGGCAGGGGGAGCCAGTTGCACGCTGTCG
CGCTCGATCTTGGCCGTAGCTTGCTGGACCATCGAGCCGACGGACTGGAAGGTTTCGCGGGGCGCACGCA
TGACGGTGCGGCTTGCGATGGTTTCGGCATCCTCGGCGGAAAACCCCGCGTCGATCAGTTCTTGCCTGTA
TGCCTTCCGGTCAAACGTCCGATTCATTCACCCTCCTTGCGGGATTGCCCCGACTCACGCCGGGGCAATG
TGCCCTTATTCCTGATTTGACCCGCCTGGTGCCTTGGTGTCCAGATAATCCACCTTATCGGCAATGAAGT
CGGTCCCGTAGACCGTCTGGCCGTCCTTCTCGTACTTGGTATTCCGAATCTTGCCCTGCACGAATACCAG
CGACCCCTTGCCCAAATACTTGCCGTGGGCCTCGGCCTGAGAGCCAAAACACTTGATGCGGAAGAAGTCG
GTGCGCTCCTGCTTGTCGCCGGCATCGTTGCGCCACATCTAGGTACTAAAACAATTCATCCAGTAAAATA
TAATATTTTATTTTCTCCCAATCAGGCTTGATCCCCAGTAAGTCAAAAAATAGCTCGACATACTGTTCTT
CCCCGATATCCTCCCTGATCGACCGGACGCAGAAGGCAATGTCATACCACTTGTCCGCCCTGCCGCTTCT
CCCAAGATCAATAAAGCCACTTACTTTGCCATCTTTCACAAAGATGTTGCTGTCTCCCAGGTCGCCGTGG
GAAAAGACAAGTTCCTCTTCGGGCTTTTCCGTCTTTAAAAAATCATACAGCTCGCGCGGATCTTTAAATG
GAGTGTCTTCTTCCCAGTTTTCGCAATCCACATCGGCCAGATCGTTATTCAGTAAGTAATCCAATTCGGC
TAAGCGGCTGTCTAAGCTATTCGTATAGGGACAATCCGATATGTCGATGGAGTGAAAGAGCCTGATGCAC
TCCGCATACAGCTCGATAATCTTTTCAGGGCTTTGTTCATCTTCATACTCTTCCGAGCAAAGGACGCCAT
CGGCCTCACTCATGAGCAGATTGCTCCAGCCATCATGCCGTTCAAAGTGCAGGACCTTTGGAACAGGCAG
CTTTCCTTCCAGCCATAGCATCATGTCCTTTTCCCGTTCCACATCATAGGTGGTCCCTTTATACCGGCTG
TCCGTCATTTTTAAATATAGGTTTTCATTTTCTCCCACCAGCTTATATACCTTAGCAGGAGACATTCCTT
CCGTATCTTTTACGCAGCGGTATTTTTCGATCAGTTTTTTCAATTCCGGTGATATTCTCATTTTAGCCAT
TTATTATTTCCTTCCTCTTTTCTACAGTATTTAAAGATACCCCAAGAAGCTAATTATAACAAGACGAACT
CCAATTCACTGTTCCTTGCATTCTAAAACCTTAAATACCAGAAAACAGCTTTTTCAAAGTTGTTTTCAAA
GTTGGCGTATAACATAGTATCGACGGAGCCGATTTTGAAACCACAATTATGGGTGATGCTGCCAACTTAC
TGATTTAGTGTATGATGGTGTTTTTGAGGTGCTCCAGTGGCTTCTGTTTCTATCAGCTGTCCCTCCTGTT
CAGCTACTGACGGGGTGGTGCGTAACGGCAAAAGCACCGCCGGACATCAGCGCTATCTCTGCTCTCACTG
CCGTAAAACATGGCAACTGCAGTTCACTTACACCGCTTCTCAACCCGGTACGCACCAGAAAATCATTGAT
ATGGCCATGAATGGCGTTGGATGCCGGGCAACAGCCCGCATTATGGGCGTTGGCCTCAACACGATTTTAC
GTCACTTAAAAAACTCAGGCCGCAGTCGGTAACTATGCGGTGTGAAATACCGCACAGATGCGTAAGGAGA
AAATACCGCATCAGGCGCTCTTCCGCTTCCTCGCTCACTGACTCGCTGCGCTCGGTCGTTCGGCTGCGGC
GAGCGGTATCAGCTCACTCAAAGGCGGTAATACGGTTATCCACAGAATCAGGGGATAACGCAGGAAAGAA
CATGTGAGCAAAAGGCCAGCAAAAGGCCAGGAACCGTAAAAAGGCCGCGTTGCTGGCGTTTTTCCATAGG
CTCCGCCCCCCTGACGAGCATCACAAAAATCGACGCTCAAGTCAGAGGTGGCGAAACCCGACAGGACTAT
AAAGATACCAGGCGTTTCCCCCTGGAAGCTCCCTCGTGCGCTCTCCTGTTCCGACCCTGCCGCTTACCGG
ATACCTGTCCGCCTTTCTCCCTTCGGGAAGCGTGGCGCTTTCTCATAGCTCACGCTGTAGGTATCTCAGT
TCGGTGTAGGTCGTTCGCTCCAAGCTGGGCTGTGTGCACGAACCCCCCGTTCAGCCCGACCGCTGCGCCT
TATCCGGTAACTATCGTCTTGAGTCCAACCCGGTAAGACACGACTTATCGCCACTGGCAGCAGGTAACCT
CGCGCATACAGCCGGGCAGTGACGTCATCGTCTGCGCGGAAATGGACGGGCCCCCGGCGCCAGATCTGGG
GAAC
